>Addgene plasmid #55008 | mCherry-Caveolin-C-10 | depositor partial sequence | sequence record 85395 | insert sequence
ACGTCAGATCCGCTAGCGCTACCGGTCGCCACCATGGTGAGCAAGGGCGAGGAGGATAACATGGCCATCA
TCAAGGAGTTCATGCGCTTCAAGGTGCACATGGAGGGCTCCGTGAACGGCCACGAGTTCGAGATCGAGGG
CGAGGGCGAGGGCCGCCCCTACGAGGGCACCCAGACCGCCAAGCTGAAGGTGACCAAGGGTGGCCCCCTG
CCCTTCGCCTGGGACATCCTGTCCCCTCAGTTCATGTACGGCTCCAAGGCCTACGTGAAGCACCCCGCCG
ACATCCCCGACTACTTGAAGCTGTCCTTCCCCGAGGGCTTCAAGTGGGAGCGCGTGATGAACTTCGAGGA
CGGCGGCGTGGTGACCGTGACCCAGGACTCCTCCCTGCAGGACGGCGAGTTCATCTACAAGGTGAAGCTG
CGCGGCACCAACTTCCCCTCCGACGGCCCCGTAATGCAGAAGAAGACCATGGGCTGGGAGGCCTCCTCCG
AGCGGATGTACCCCGAGGACGGCGCCCTGAAGGGCGAGATCAAGCAGAGGCTGAAGCTGAAGGACGGCGG
CCACTACGACGCTGAGGTCAAGACCACCTACAAGGCCAAGAAGCCCGTGCAGCTGCCCGGCGCCTACAAC
GTCAACATCAAGTTGGACATCACCTCCCACAACGAGGACTACACCATCGTGGAACAGTACGAACGCGCCG
AGGGCCGCCACTCCACCGGCGGCATGGACGAGCTGTACAAGTCCGGACTCAGATCTGGCAGCAGTGGAGG
TTCTGGGGGCAAATACGTAGACTCGGAGGGACATCTCTACACCGTTCCCATCCGGGAACAGGGCAACATC
TACAAGCCCAACAACAAGGCCATGGCAGACGAGCTGAGCGAGAAGCAAGTGTACGACGCGCACACCAAGG
AGATCGACCTGGTCAACCGCGACCCTAAACACCTCAACGATGACGTGGTCAAGATTGACTTTGAAGATGT
GATTGCAGAACCAGAAGGGACACACAGTTTTGACGGCATTTGGAAGGCCAGCTTCACCACCTTCACTGTG
ACGAAATACTGGTTTTACCGCTTGCTGTCTGCCCTCTTTGGCATCCCGATGGCACTCATCTGGGGCATTT
ACTTCGCCATTCTCTCTTTCCTGCACATCTGGGCAGTTGTACCATGCATTAAGAGCTTCCTGATTGAGAT
TCAGTGCATCAGCCGTGTCTATTCCATCTACGTCCACACCGTCTGTGACCCACTCTTTGAAGCTGTTGGG
AAAATATTCAGCAATGTCCGCATCAACTTGCAGAAAGAAATATAAGAATTCTGCAGTCGACGGTACCGCG
GGCCCGGGATCCACCGGATCTAGATAACTGATCATAATCAGCCATACCACATT
