>Addgene plasmid #55008 | mCherry-Caveolin-C-10 | addgene partial sequence | sequence record 101653 | mCherry-F 5'-ccccgtaatgcagaagaaga-3'
CCGAGGACGGCGCCCTGAAGGGCGAGATCAAGCAGAGGCTGAAGCTGAAGGACGGCGGCCACTACGACGC
TGAGGTCAAGACCACCTACAAGGCCAAGAAGCCCGTGCAGCTGCCCGGCGCCTACAACGTCAACATCAAG
TTGGACATCACCTCCCACAACGAGGACTACACCATCGTGGAACAGTACGAACGCGCCGAGGGCCGCCACT
CCACCGGCGGCATGGACGAGCTGTACAAGTCCGGACTCAGATCTGGCAGCAGTGGAGGTTCTGGGGGCAA
ATACGTAGACTCGGAGGGACATCTCTACACCGTTCCCATCCGGGAACAGGGCAACATCTACAAGCCCAAC
AACAAGGCCATGGCAGACGAGCTGAGCGAGAAGCAAGTGTACGACGCGCACACCAAGGAGATCGACCTGG
TCAACCGCGACCCTAAACACCTCAACGATGACGTGGTCAAGATTGACTTTGAAGATGTGATTGCAGAACC
AGAAGGGACACACAGTTTTGACGGCATTTGGAAGGCCAGCTTCACCACCTTCACTGTGACGAAATACTGG
TTTTACCGCTTGCTGTCTGCCCTCTTTGGCATCCCGATGGCACTCATCTGGGGCATTTACTTCGCCATTC
TCTCTTTCCTGCACATCTGGGCAGTTGTACCATGCATTAAGAGCTTCCTGATTGAGATTCAGTGCATCAG
CCGTGTCTATTCCATCTACGTCCACACCGTCTGTGACCCACTCTTTGAAGCTGTTGGGAAAATATTCAGC
AATGTCCGCATCAACTTGCAGAA
