[The description below was written by a language model from this plasmid's Addgene catalogue record.]
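Description:
mCherry-Caveolin-C-10 is a mammalian expression plasmid built on the mCherry-C1 backbone (about 4.75 kb without the insert) that produces human caveolin-1 (CAV1) as a fluorescent fusion protein. The mCherry tag is supplied by the backbone and sits at the N terminus of the fusion, so caveolin is joined to the C-terminal end of the fluorophore. The "C-10" in the name probably denotes this C-terminal cloning orientation and a ten-residue linker, although the record does not say so. Expression is driven by the CMV promoter, a strong constitutive viral promoter widely used in cultured mammalian cells. The listed 3′ sequencing primer implies that an SV40 polyadenylation signal lies downstream of the open reading frame. The cloning method used to insert the gene is recorded as unknown.

In bacteria the plasmid is maintained at high copy number under kanamycin selection. In mammalian cells the neomycin resistance marker allows G418 selection of stably transfected populations. No feature table is provided, so the specific replication origin and other backbone elements are not documented here.

The construct is intended as a membrane localization marker. Caveolin-1 is the main structural protein of caveolae, the small flask-shaped invaginations of the plasma membrane, and the red tag (excitation 587 nm, emission 610 nm) lets its distribution and dynamics be followed by live- or fixed-cell fluorescence microscopy. The associated publication examined how caveolin-1 overexpression can reproduce the behaviour of a disease-associated mutant, so expression level is a relevant consideration when interpreting the localization of this fusion.
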