Addgene plasmid #55008: mCherry-Caveolin-C-10
Purpose: Localization: Membrane, Excitation: 587, Emission: 610
Depositing lab: Michael Davidson. Depositing organization: Florida State University, Tallahassee. Publication: Overexpression of caveolin-1 is sufficient to phenocopy the behavior of a disease-associated mutant. Hanson CA, Drake KR, Baird MA, Han B, Kraft LJ, Davidson MW, Kenworthy AK. Traffic. 2013 Jun;14(6):663-77. doi: 10.1111/tra.12066. Epub 2013 Apr 7. PubMed 23469926.
Backbone
  Vector backbone: mCherry-C1
  Backbone size w/o insert (bp): 4750
  Vector type: Mammalian Expression
  Selectable markers: Neomycin (select with G418)
Growth in bacteria
  Bacterial resistance: Kanamycin, 50 μg/mL
  Growth temperature: 37°C
  Growth strain: DH5alpha
  Copy number: High Copy
Gene/Insert
  Gene/Insert name: Caveolin (alt name: NM_001753)
  Species: H. sapiens (human)
  Entrez Gene: CAV1 (a.k.a. BSCL3, CGL3, LCCNS, MSTP085, PPH3, VIP21)
  Promoter: CMV
  Tag / fusion protein: mCherry (N terminal on backbone)
  Cloning method: Unknown
  Sequencing primers: 5′ CMV-F; 3′ SV40pA-R
Terms and licenses: Academic/Nonprofit Terms; Industry Terms: Not Available to Industry
Depositor comments: . Excitation = 587; Emission = 610
How to cite: mCherry-Caveolin-C-10 was a gift from Michael Davidson (Addgene plasmid # 55008 ; http://n2t.net/addgene:55008 ; RRID:Addgene_55008)
