LOCUS       Exported 5257 bp ds-DNA circular SYN 12-MAY-2021
DEFINITION  Localization: Membrane, Excitation: 587, Emission: 610.
ACCESSION   .
VERSION     .
KEYWORDS    mCherry-Caveolin-C-10
SOURCE      synthetic DNA construct
  ORGANISM  synthetic DNA construct
REFERENCE   1 (bases 1 to 5257)
  AUTHORS   Hanson CA, Drake KR, Baird MA, Han B, Kraft LJ, Davidson MW,
            Kenworthy AK
  TITLE     Overexpression of caveolin-1 is sufficient to phenocopy the behavior
            of a disease-associated mutant.
  JOURNAL   Traffic. 2013 Jun;14(6):663-77. doi: 10.1111/tra.12066. Epub 2013
            Apr 7.
  PUBMED    23469926
REFERENCE   2 (bases 1 to 5257)
  AUTHORS   .
  TITLE     Direct Submission
  JOURNAL   Exported May 12, 2021 from SnapGene Server 1.1.58
            http://www.snapgene.com
FEATURES             Location/Qualifiers
     source          1..5257
                     /organism="synthetic DNA construct"
                     /mol_type="other DNA"
     enhancer        61..364
                     /label=CMV enhancer
                     /note="human cytomegalovirus immediate early enhancer"
     promoter        365..568
                     /label=CMV promoter
                     /note="human cytomegalovirus (CMV) immediate early
                     promoter"
     primer_bind     519..539
                     /label=CMV-F
                     /note="Human CMV immediate early promoter, forward primer"
     regulatory      607..616
                     /regulatory_class="other"
                     /note="vertebrate consensus sequence for strong initiation
                     of translation (Kozak, 1987)"
     CDS             613..1320
                     /codon_start=1
                     /product="monomeric derivative of DsRed fluorescent protein
                     (Shaner et al., 2004)"
                     /label=mCherry
                     /note="mammalian codon-optimized"
                     /translation="MVSKGEEDNMAIIKEFMRFKVHMEGSVNGHEFEIEGEGEGRPYEG
                     TQTAKLKVTKGGPLPFAWDILSPQFMYGSKAYVKHPADIPDYLKLSFPEGFKWERVMNF
                     EDGGVVTVTQDSSLQDGEFIYKVKLRGTNFPSDGPVMQKKTMGWEASSERMYPEDGALK
                     GEIKQRLKLKDGGHYDAEVKTTYKAKKPVQLPGAYNVNIKLDITSHNEDYTIVEQYERA
                     EGRHSTGGMDELYK"
     primer_bind     complement(758..776)
                     /label=mCherry-R
                     /note="mCherry, reverse primer"
     primer_bind     1026..1045
                     /label=mCherry-F
                     /note="mCherry, forward primer"
     polyA_signal    2045..2166
                     /label=SV40 poly(A) signal
                     /note="SV40 polyadenylation signal"
     primer_bind     complement(2082..2101)
                     /label=SV40pA-R
                     /note="SV40 polyA, reverse primer"
     primer_bind     2136..2155
                     /label=EBV-rev
                     /note="SV40 polyA terminator, reverse primer"
     rep_origin      complement(2173..2628)
                     /direction=LEFT
                     /label=f1 ori
                     /note="f1 bacteriophage origin of replication; arrow
                     indicates direction of (+) strand synthesis"
     primer_bind     complement(2310..2331)
                     /label=F1ori-F
                     /note="F1 origin, forward primer"
     primer_bind     2522..2541
                     /label=F1ori-R
                     /note="F1 origin, reverse primer"
     promoter        2655..2759
                     /gene="bla"
                     /label=AmpR promoter
     promoter        2761..3118
                     /label=SV40 promoter
                     /note="SV40 enhancer and early promoter"
     primer_bind     complement(2784..2804)
                     /label=pBABE 3'
                     /note="SV40 enhancer, reverse primer for pBABE vectors"
     rep_origin      2969..3104
                     /label=SV40 ori
                     /note="SV40 origin of replication"
     primer_bind     3031..3050
                     /label=SV40pro-F
                     /note="SV40 promoter/origin, forward primer"
     CDS             3153..3947
                     /codon_start=1
                     /gene="aph(3')-II (or nptII)"
                     /product="aminoglycoside phosphotransferase from Tn5"
                     /label=NeoR/KanR
                     /note="confers resistance to neomycin, kanamycin, and G418
                     (Geneticin(R))"
                     /translation="MIEQDGLHAGSPAAWVERLFGYDWAQQTIGCSDAAVFRLSAQGRP
                     VLFVKTDLSGALNELQDEAARLSWLATTGVPCAAVLDVVTEAGRDWLLLGEVPGQDLLS
                     SHLAPAEKVSIMADAMRRLHTLDPATCPFDHQAKHRIERARTRMEAGLVDQDDLDEEHQ
                     GLAPAELFARLKASMPDGEDLVVTHGDACLPNIMVENGRFSGFIDCGRLGVADRYQDIA
                     LATRDIAEELGGEWADRFLVLYGIAAPDSQRIAFYRLLDEFF"
     primer_bind     complement(3207..3226)
                     /label=Neo-R
                     /note="Neomycin resistance gene, reverse primer"
     primer_bind     3817..3836
                     /label=Neo-F
                     /note="Neomycin resistance gene, forward primer"
     primer_bind     complement(4135..4154)
                     /label=TK-pA-R
                     /note="Thymidine kinase polyA, reverse primer"
     polyA_signal    4179..4226
                     /label=HSV TK poly(A) signal
                     /note="herpes simplex virus thymidine kinase
                     polyadenylation signal (Cole and Stacy, 1985)"
     rep_origin      4555..5143
                     /direction=RIGHT
                     /label=ori
                     /note="high-copy-number ColE1/pMB1/pBR322/pUC origin of
                     replication"
     primer_bind     5044..5063
                     /label=pBR322ori-F
                     /note="pBR322 origin, forward primer"
ORIGIN
        1 tagttattaa tagtaatcaa ttacggggtc attagttcat agcccatata tggagttccg
       61 cgttacataa cttacggtaa atggcccgcc tggctgaccg cccaacgacc cccgcccatt
      121 gacgtcaata atgacgtatg ttcccatagt aacgccaata gggactttcc attgacgtca
      181 atgggtggag tatttacggt aaactgccca cttggcagta catcaagtgt atcatatgcc
      241 aagtacgccc cctattgacg tcaatgacgg taaatggccc gcctggcatt atgcccagta
      301 catgacctta tgggactttc ctacttggca gtacatctac gtattagtca tcgctattac
      361 catggtgatg cggttttggc agtacatcaa tgggcgtgga tagcggtttg actcacgggg
      421 atttccaagt ctccacccca ttgacgtcaa tgggagtttg ttttggcacc aaaatcaacg
      481 ggactttcca aaatgtcgta acaactccgc cccattgacg caaatgggcg gtaggcgtgt
      541 acggtgggag gtctatataa gcagagctgg tttagtgaac cgtcagatcc gctagcgcta
      601 ccggtcgcca ccatggtgag caagggcgag gaggataaca tggccatcat caaggagttc
      661 atgcgcttca aggtgcacat ggagggctcc gtgaacggcc acgagttcga gatcgagggc
      721 gagggcgagg gccgccccta cgagggcacc cagaccgcca agctgaaggt gaccaagggt
      781 ggccccctgc ccttcgcctg ggacatcctg tcccctcagt tcatgtacgg ctccaaggcc
      841 tacgtgaagc accccgccga catccccgac tacttgaagc tgtccttccc cgagggcttc
      901 aagtgggagc gcgtgatgaa cttcgaggac ggcggcgtgg tgaccgtgac ccaggactcc
      961 tccctgcagg acggcgagtt catctacaag gtgaagctgc gcggcaccaa cttcccctcc
     1021 gacggccccg taatgcagaa gaagaccatg ggctgggagg cctcctccga gcggatgtac
     1081 cccgaggacg gcgccctgaa gggcgagatc aagcagaggc tgaagctgaa ggacggcggc
     1141 cactacgacg ctgaggtcaa gaccacctac aaggccaaga agcccgtgca gctgcccggc
     1201 gcctacaacg tcaacatcaa gttggacatc acctcccaca acgaggacta caccatcgtg
     1261 gaacagtacg aacgcgccga gggccgccac tccaccggcg gcatggacga gctgtacaag
     1321 tccggactca gatctggcag cagtggaggt tctgggggca aatacgtaga ctcggaggga
     1381 catctctaca ccgttcccat ccgggaacag ggcaacatct acaagcccaa caacaaggcc
     1441 atggcagacg agctgagcga gaagcaagtg tacgacgcgc acaccaagga gatcgacctg
     1501 gtcaaccgcg accctaaaca cctcaacgat gacgtggtca agattgactt tgaagatgtg
     1561 attgcagaac cagaagggac acacagtttt gacggcattt ggaaggccag cttcaccacc
     1621 ttcactgtga cgaaatactg gttttaccgc ttgctgtctg ccctctttgg catcccgatg
     1681 gcactcatct ggggcattta cttcgccatt ctctctttcc tgcacatctg ggcagttgta
     1741 ccatgcatta agagcttcct gattgagatt cagtgcatca gccgtgtcta ttccatctac
     1801 gtccacaccg tctgtgaccc actctttgaa gctgttggga aaatattcag caatgtccgc
     1861 atcaacttgc agaaagaaat ataagaattc tgcagtcgac ggtaccgcgg gcccgggatc
     1921 caccggatct agataactga tcataatcag ccataccaca tttgtagagg ttttacttgc
     1981 tttaaaaaac ctcccacacc tccccctgaa cctgaaacat aaaatgaatg caattgttgt
     2041 tgttaacttg tttattgcag cttataatgg ttacaaataa agcaatagca tcacaaattt
     2101 cacaaataaa gcattttttt cactgcattc tagttgtggt ttgtccaaac tcatcaatgt
     2161 atcttaacgc gtaaattgta agcgttaata ttttgttaaa attcgcgtta aatttttgtt
     2221 aaatcagctc attttttaac caataggccg aaatcggcaa aatcccttat aaatcaaaag
     2281 aatagaccga gatagggttg agtgttgttc cagtttggaa caagagtcca ctattaaaga
     2341 acgtggactc caacgtcaaa ggnnnnnnnn nnnnnnnnnn nnnnnnnnnn nnnnnnnnnn
     2401 nnnnnnnnnn ntnnnnnnnn nnnnnnnnnn nnnnnnnnnn nnnnnnnnnn nnnnnnnnnn
     2461 nnnnnnnnnn nnnnnnnnnn nnnnnnnnnn nnnnnnnnnn nnngnnnnnn nnnnnnnnnn
     2521 nnnnnnnnnn nnnnnnnnnn nnnnnnnnnn nnnnnnnnnn nnnnnnnnnn nnnnnnnnnn
     2581 nnnnnnnnnn nnnnnnnnnn nnnnnnnnnn nnnnnnnnnn nnnnnnnnca ggtggcactt
     2641 ttcggggaaa tgtgcgcgga acccctattt gtttattttt ctaaatacat tcaaatatgt
     2701 atccgctcat gagacaataa ccctgataaa tgcttcaata atattgaaaa aggaagagtc
     2761 ctgaggcgga aagaaccagc tgtggaatgt gtgtcagtta gggtgtggaa agtccccagg
     2821 ctccccagca ggcagaagta tgcaaagcat gcatctcaat tagtcagcaa ccaggtgtgg
     2881 aaagtcccca ggctccccag caggcagaag tatgcaaagc atgcatctca attagtcagc
     2941 aaccatagtc ccgcccctaa ctccgcccat cccgccccta actccgccca gttccgccca
     3001 ttctccgccc catggctgac taattttttt tatttatgca gaggccgagg ccgcctcggc
     3061 ctctgagcta ttccagaagt agtgaggagg cttttttgga ggcctaggct tttgcaaaga
     3121 tcgatcaaga gacaggatga ggatcgtttc gcatgattga acaagatgga ttgcacgcag
     3181 gttctccggc cgcttgggtg gagaggctat tcggctatga ctgggcacaa cagacaatcg
     3241 gctgctctga tgccgccgtg ttccggctgt cagcgcaggg gcgcccggtt ctttttgtca
     3301 agaccgacct gtccggtgcc ctgaatgaac tgcaagacga ggcagcgcgg ctatcgtggc
     3361 tggccacgac gggcgttcct tgcgcagctg tgctcgacgt tgtcactgaa gcgggaaggg
     3421 actggctgct attgggcgaa gtgccggggc aggatctcct gtcatctcac cttgctcctg
     3481 ccgagaaagt atccatcatg gctgatgcaa tgcggcggct gcatacgctt gatccggcta
     3541 cctgcccatt cgaccaccaa gcgaaacatc gcatcgagcg agcacgtact cggatggaag
     3601 ccggtcttgt cgatcaggat gatctggacg aagagcatca ggggctcgcg ccagccgaac
     3661 tgttcgccag gctcaaggcg agcatgcccg acggcgagga tctcgtcgtg acccatggcg
     3721 atgcctgctt gccgaatatc atggtggaaa atggccgctt ttctggattc atcgactgtg
     3781 gccggctggg tgtggcggac cgctatcagg acatagcgtt ggctacccgt gatattgctg
     3841 aagagcttgg cggcgaatgg gctgaccgct tcctcgtgct ttacggtatc gccgctcccg
     3901 attcgcagcg catcgccttc tatcgccttc ttgacgagtt cttctgagcg ggactctggg
     3961 gttcgaaatg accgaccaag cgacgcccaa cctgccatca cgagatttcg attccaccgc
     4021 cgccttctat gaaaggttgg gcttcggaat cgttttccgg gacgccggct ggatgatcct
     4081 ccagcgcggg gatctcatgc tggagttctt cgcccaccct agggggaggc taactgaaac
     4141 acggaaggag acaataccgg aaggaacccg cgctatgacg gcaataaaaa gacagaataa
     4201 aacgcacggt gttgggtcgt ttgttcataa acgcggggtt cggtcccagg gctggcactc
     4261 tgtcgatacc ccaccgagac cccattgggg ccaatacgcc cgcgtttctt ccttttcccc
     4321 accccacccc ccaagttcgg gtgaaggccc agggctcgca gccaacgtcg gggcggcagg
     4381 ccctgccata gcctcaggtt actcatatat actttagatt gatttaaaac ttcattttta
     4441 atttaaaagg atctaggtga agatcctttt tgataatctc atgaccaaaa tcccttaacg
     4501 tgagttttcg ttccactgag cgtcagaccc cgtagaaaag atcaaaggat cttcttgaga
     4561 tccttttttt ctgcgcgtaa tctgctgctt gcaaacaaaa aaaccaccgc taccagcggt
     4621 ggtttgtttg ccggatcaag agctaccaac tctttttccg aaggtaactg gcttcagcag
     4681 agcgcagata ccaaatactg tccttctagt gtagccgtag ttaggccacc acttcaagaa
     4741 ctctgtagca ccgcctacat acctcgctct gctaatcctg ttaccagtgg ctgctgccag
     4801 tggcgataag tcgtgtctta ccgggttgga ctcaagacga tagttaccgg ataaggcgca
     4861 gcggtcgggc tgaacggggg gttcgtgcac acagcccagc ttggagcgaa cgacctacac
     4921 cgaactgaga tacctacagc gtgagctatg agaaagcgcc acgcttcccg aagggagaaa
     4981 ggcggacagg tatccggtaa gcggcagggt cggaacagga gagcgcacga gggagcttcc
     5041 agggggaaac gcctggtatc tttatagtcc tgtcgggttt cgccacctct gacttgagcg
     5101 tcgatttttg tgatgctcgt caggggggcg gagcctatgg aaaaacgcca gcaacgcggc
     5161 ctttttacgg ttcctggcct tttgctggcc ttttgctcac atgttctttc ctgcgttatc
     5221 ccctgattct gtggataacc gtattaccgc catgcat
//
